>Addgene plasmid #170203 | R620-M19-303: CMV51p> TPAss-SARS-CoV-2 S-RBD(319-529)-3C-His8-SBP K417T/E484K/N501Y | addgene full sequence | sequence record 329963
GACGGATCGGGAGATCCGCCTTTATGTGTAACTCTTGGCTGAAGCTCTTACACCAATGCTGGGGGACATG
TACCTCCCAGGGGCCCAGGAAGACTACGGGAGGCTACACCAACGTCAATCAGAGGGGCCTGTGTAGCTAC
CGATAAGCGGACCCTCAAGAGGGCATTAGCAATAGTGTTTATAAGGCCCCCTTGTTAACCCTAAACGGGT
AGCATATGCTTCCCGGGTAGTAGTATATACTATCCAGACTAACCCTAATTCAATAGCATATGTTACCCAA
CGGGAAGCATATGCTATCGAATTAGGGTTAGTAAAAGGGTCCTAAGGAACAGCGATATCTCCCACCCCAT
GAGCTGTCACGGTTTTATTTACATGGGGTCAGGATTCCACGAGGGTAGTGAACCATTTTAGTCACAAGGG
CAGTGGCTGAAGATCAAGGAGCGGGCAGTGAACTCTCCTGAATCTTCGCCTGCTTCTTCATTCTCCTTCG
TTTAGCTAATAGAATAACTGCTGAGTTGTGAACAGTAAGGTGTATGTGAGGTGCTCGAAAACAAGGTTTC
AGGTGACGCCCCCAGAATAAAATTTGGACGGGGGGTTCAGTGGTGGCATTGTGCTATGACACCAATATAA
CCCTCACAAACCCCTTGGGCAATAAATACTAGTGTAGGAATGAAACATTCTGAATATCTTTAACAATAGA
AATCCATGGGGTGGGGACAAGCCGTAAAGACTGGATGTCCATCTCACACGAATTTATGGCTATGGGCAAC
ACATAATCCTAGTGCAATATGATACTGGGGTTATTAAGATGTGTCCCAGGCAGGGACCAAGACAGGTGAA
CCATGTTGTTACACTCTATTTGTAACAAGGGGAAAGAGAGTGGACGCCGACAGCAGCGGACTCCACTGGT
TGTCTCTAACACCCCCGAAAATTAAACGGGGCTCCACGCCAATGGGGCCCATAAACAAAGACAAGTGGCC
ACTCTTTTTTTTGAAATTGTGGAGTGGGGGCACGCGTCAGCCCCCACACGCCGCCCTGCGGTTTTGGACT
GTAAAATAAGGGTGTAATAACTTGGCTGATTGTAACCCCGCTAACCACTGCGGTCAAACCACTTGCCCAC
AAAACCACTAATGGCACCCCGGGGAATACCTGCATAAGTAGGTGGGCGGGCCAAGATAGGGGCGCGATTG
CTGCGATCTGGAGGACAAATTACACACACTTGCGCCTGAGCGCCAAGCACAGGGTTGTTGGTCCTCATAT
TCACGAGGTCGCTGAGAGCACGGTGGGCTAATGTTGCCATGGGTAGCATATACTACCCAAATATCTGGAT
AGCATATGCTATCCTAATCTATATCTGGGTAGCATAGGCTATCCTAATCTATATCTGGGTAGCATATGCT
ATCCTAATCTATATCTGGGTAGTATATGCTATCCTAATTTATATCTGGGTAGCATAGGCTATCCTAATCT
ATATCTGGGTAGCATATGCTATCCTAATCTATATCTGGGTAGTATATGCTATCCTAATCTGTATCCGGGT
AGCATATGCTATCCTAATAGAGATTAGGGTAGTATATGCTATCCTAATTTATATCTGGGTAGCATATACT
ACCCAAATATCTGGATAGCATATGCTATCCTAATCTATATCTGGGTAGCATATGCTATCCTAATCTATAT
CTGGGTAGCATAGGCTATCCTAATCTATATCTGGGTAGCATATGCTATCCTAATCTATATCTGGGTAGTA
TATGCTATCCTAATTTATATCTGGGTAGCATAGGCTATCCTAATCTATATCTGGGTAGCATATGCTATCC
TAATCTATATCTGGGTAGTATATGCTATCCTAATCTGTATCCGGGTAGCATATGCTATCCTCATGCATAT
ACAGTCAGCATATGATACCCAGTAGTAGAGTGGGAGTGCTATCCTTTGCATATGCCGCCACCTCCCAAGG
GGGCGTGAATTTTCGCTGCTTGTCCTTTTCCTGCTGGGGATCTCCCGATCCCCTATGGTGCACTCTCAGT
ACAATCTGCTCTGATGCCGCATAGTTAAGCCAGTATCTGCTCCCTGCTTGTGTGTTGGAGGTCGCTGAGT
AGTGCGCGAGCAAAATTTAAGCTACAACAAGGCAAGGCTTGACCGACAATTGCATGAAGAATCTGCTTAG
GGTTAGGCGTTTTGCGCTGCTTCGATCACAACTTTGTATAGAAAAGTTGGCCCTGCAGGCGTTACATAAC
TTACGGTAAATGGCCCGCCTGGCTGACCGCCCAACGACCCCCGCCCATTGACGTCAATAATGACGTATGT
TCCCATAGTAACGCCAATAGGGACTTTCCATTGACGTCAATGGGTGGAGTATTTACGGTAAACTGCCCAC
TTGGCAGTACATCAAGTGTATCATATGCCAAGTCCGCCCCCTATTGACGTCAATGACGGTAAATGGCCCG
CCTGGCATTATGCCCAGTACATGACCTTACGGGACTTTCCTACTTGGCAGTACATCTACGTATTAGTCAT
CGCTATTACCATGGTGATGCGGTTTTGGCAGTACACCAATGGGCGTGGATAGCGGTTTGACTCACGGGGA
TTTCCAAGTCTCCACCCCATTGACGTCAATGGGAGTTTGTTTTGGCACCAAAATCAACGGGACTTTCCAA
AATGTCGTAATAACCCCGCCCCGTTGACGCAAATGGGCGGTAGGCGTGTACGGTGGGAGGTCTATATAAG
CAGAGCTCGTTTAGTGAACCGTCAGATCGCCTGGAGACGCCATCCACGCTGTTTTGACCTCCATAGAAGA
CAACAACTTTGTACAAAAAAGTTGGCACCATGGATGCCATGAAGCGGGGCCTCTGTTGCGTGCTCCTCCT
GTGCGGAGCTGTGTTCGTGAGCCCTTCGGCATCGTTCAGAGTGCAGCCCACCGAGTCCATCGTGCGCTTC
CCGAACATTACCAACCTCTGCCCGTTTGGGGAGGTGTTCAATGCCACTAGATTCGCCTCCGTGTACGCGT
GGAATCGCAAGCGGATTTCCAACTGCGTCGCCGACTACAGCGTGCTGTACAACTCCGCCTCCTTTTCGAC
CTTCAAGTGCTACGGAGTGTCGCCCACTAAGCTGAACGACCTCTGCTTCACCAACGTGTACGCAGACAGC
TTCGTGATTAGGGGGGATGAGGTCCGGCAGATCGCTCCAGGGCAGACGGGGACCATCGCCGATTACAACT
ACAAGCTGCCCGACGACTTCACTGGTTGCGTCATCGCCTGGAACTCCAACAACCTGGACAGCAAAGTCGG
CGGCAACTACAACTACCTGTACCGGCTGTTCCGCAAGTCCAACTTGAAGCCGTTCGAGCGGGACATCAGC
ACCGAGATCTACCAGGCCGGATCAACCCCCTGTAACGGCGTCAAGGGATTCAACTGTTACTTCCCGCTGC
AATCCTATGGGTTTCAGCCGACCTACGGCGTGGGATATCAGCCCTACCGGGTGGTGGTGCTGTCCTTCGA
ACTTCTGCACGCGCCAGCCACAGTGTGCGGTCCTAAAAAGGGAGCGGGTTCCTCCCTGGAAGTGCTGTTC
CAAGGACCTGGCTCAGGATCATCCCACCACCACCATCATCACCACCACGGAGGCAGCGGATCGTCTATGG
ACGAAAAGACTACCGGTTGGAGAGGCGGCCATGTCGTGGAAGGCTTGGCCGGAGAACTGGAGCAGCTTAG
AGCCAGGCTGGAGCACCACCCGCAAGGACAGCGCGAACCTTAATCAACTTTCTTGTACAAAGTTGTGAAA
TTCTGCAGATATCCATCACACTGGCGGCCGCTCGAGCATGCATCTAGAGGGCCCTATTCTATAGTGTCAC
CTAAATGCTAGAGCTCGCTGATCAGCCTCGACTGTGCCTTCTAGTTGCCAGCCATCTGTTGTTTGCCCCT
CCCCCGTGCCTTCCTTGACCCTGGAAGGTGCCACTCCCACTGTCCTTTCCTAATAAAATGAGGAAATTGC
ATCGCATTGTCTGAGTAGGTGTCATTCTATTCTGGGGGGTGGGGTGGGGCAGGACAGCAAGGGGGAGGAT
TGGGAAGACAATAGCAGGCATGCTGGGGATGCGGTGGGCTCTATGGCTTCTGAGGCGGAAAGAACCAGCT
GGGGCTCTAGGGGGTATCCCC
[124 nt withheld, positions 4152-4275]
C
[32 nt withheld, positions 4277-4308]
CA
[57 nt withheld, positions 4311-4367]
A
[49 nt withheld, positions 4369-4417]
CCTTTGACGTTGGAGTCCACGTTCTTT
[37 nt withheld, positions 4445-4481]
ACCCTATCTCGGTCTATTCTTTTGATTTATAAGGGATTTTGGGGATTTCGGCCTATTGGTTAAAAAATGA
GCTGATTTAACAAAAATTTAACGCGAATTAATTCTGTGGAATGTGTGTCAGTTAGGGTGTGGAAAGTCCC
CAGGCTCCCCAGGCAGGCAGAAGTATGCAAAGCATGCATCTCAATTAGTCAGCAACCAGGTGTGGAAAGT
CCCCAGGCTCCCCAGCAGGCAGAAGTATGCAAAGCATGCATCTCAATTAGTCAGCAACCATAGTCCCGCC
CCTAACTCCGCCCATCCCGCCCCTAACTCCGCCCAGTTCCGCCCATTCTCCGCCCCATGGCTGACTAATT
TTTTTTATTTATGCAGAGGCCGAGGCCGCCTCTGCCTCTGAGCTATTCCAGAAGTAGTGAGGAGGCTTTT
TTGGAGGCCTAGGCTTTTGCAAAAAGCTCCCGGGAGCTTGTATATCCATTTTCGGATCTGATCAAGAGAC
AGGATGAGGATCGTTTCGCATGATTGAACAAGATGGATTGCACGCAGGTTCTCCGGCCGCTTGGGTGGAG
AGGCTATTCGGCTATGACTGGGCACAACAGACAATCGGCTGCTCTGATGCCGCCGTGTTCCGGCTGTCAG
CGCAGGGGCGCCCGGTTCTTTTTGTCAAGACCGACCTGTCCGGTGCCCTGAATGAACTGCAGGACGAGGC
AGCGCGGCTATCGTGGCTGGCCACGACGGGCGTTCCTTGCGCAGCTGTGCTCGACGTTGTCACTGAAGCG
GGAAGGGACTGGCTGCTATTGGGCGAAGTGCCGGGGCAGGATCTCCTGTCATCTCACCTTGCTCCTGCCG
AGAAAGTATCCATCATGGCTGATGCAATGCGGCGGCTGCATACGCTTGATCCGGCTACCTGCCCATTCGA
CCACCAAGCGAAACATCGCATCGAGCGAGCACGTACTCGGATGGAAGCCGGTCTTGTCGATCAGGATGAT
CTGGACGAAGAGCATCAGGGGCTCGCGCCAGCCGAACTGTTCGCCAGGCTCAAGGCGCGCATGCCCGACG
GCGAGGATCTCGTCGTGACCCATGGCGATGCCTGCTTGCCGAATATCATGGTGGAAAATGGCCGCTTTTC
TGGATTCATCGACTGTGGCCGGCTGGGTGTGGCGGACCGCTATCAGGACATAGCGTTGGCTACCCGTGAT
ATTGCTGAAGAGCTTGGCGGCGAATGGGCTGACCGCTTCCTCGTGCTTTACGGTATCGCCGCTCCCGATT
CGCAGCGCATCGCCTTCTATCGCCTTCTTGACGAGTTCTTCTGAGCGGGACTCTGGGGTTCGAAATGACC
GACCAAGCGACGCCCAACCTGCCATCACGAGATTTCGATTCCACCGCCGCCTTCTATGAAAGGTTGGGCT
TCGGAATCGTTTTCCGGGACGCCGGCTGGATGATCCTCCAGCGCGGGGATCTCATGCTGGAGTTCTTCGC
CCACCCCAACTTGTTTATTGCAGCTTATAATGGTTACAAATAAAGCAATAGCATCACAAATTTCACAAAT
AAAGCATTTTTTTCACTGCATTCTAGTTGTGGTTTGTCCAAACTCATCAATGTATCTTATCATGTCTGTA
TACCGTCGACCTCTAGCTAGAGCTTGGCGTAATCATGGTCATAGCTGTTTCCTGTGTGAAATTGTTATCC
GCTCACAATTCCACACAACATACGAGCCGGAAGCATAAAGTGTAAAGCCTGGGGTGCCTAATGAGTGAGC
TAACTCACATTAATTGCGTTGCGCTCACTGCCCGCTTTCCAGTCGGGAAACCTGTCGTGCCAGCTGCATT
AATGAATCGGCCAACGCGCGGGGAGAGGCGGTTTGCGTATTGGGCGCTCTTCCGCTTCCTCGCTCACTGA
CTCGCTGCGCTCGGTCGTTCGGCTGCGGCGAGCGGTATCAGCTCACTCAAAGGCGGTAATACGGTTATCC
ACAGAATCAGGGGATAACGCAGGAAAGAACATGTGAGCAAAAGGCCAGCAAAAGGCCAGGAACCGTAAAA
AGGCCGCGTTGCTGGCGTTTTTCCATAGGCTCCGCCCCCCTGACGAGCATCACAAAAATCGACGCTCAAG
TCAGAGGTGGCGAAACCCGACAGGACTATAAAGATACCAGGCGTTTCCCCCTGGAAGCTCCCTCGTGCGC
TCTCCTGTTCCGACCCTGCCGCTTACCGGATACCTGTCCGCCTTTCTCCCTTCGGGAAGCGTGGCGCTTT
CTCAATGCTCACGCTGTAGGTATCTCAGTTCGGTGTAGGTCGTTCGCTCCAAGCTGGGCTGTGTGCACGA
ACCCCCCGTTCAGCCCGACCGCTGCGCCTTATCCGGTAACTATCGTCTTGAGTCCAACCCGGTAAGACAC
GACTTATCGCCACTGGCAGCAGCCACTGGTAACAGGATTAGCAGAGCGAGGTATGTAGGCGGTGCTACAG
AGTTCTTGAAGTGGTGGCCTAACTACGGCTACACTAGAAGGACAGTATTTGGTATCTGCGCTCTGCTGAA
GCCAGTTACCTTCGGAAAAAGAGTTGGTAGCTCTTGATCCGGCAAACAAACCACCGCTGGTAGCGGTGGT
TTTTTTGTTTGCAAGCAGCAGATTACGCGCAGAAAAAAAGGATCTCAAGAAGATCCTTTGATCTTTTCTA
CGGGGTCTGACGCTCAGTGGAACGAAAACTCACGTTAAGGGATTTTGGTCATGAGATTATCAAAAAGGAT
CTTCACCTAGATCCTTTTAAATTAAAAATGAAGTTTTAAATCAATCTAAAGTATATATGAGTAAACTTGG
TCTGACAGTTACCAATGCTTAATCAGTGAGGCACCTATCTCAGCGATCTGTCTATTTCGTTCATCCATAG
TTGCCTGACTCCCCGTCGTGTAGATAACTACGATACGGGAGGGCTTACCATCTGGCCCCAGTGCTGCAAT
GATACCGCGAGACCCACGCTCACCGGCTCCAGATTTATCAGCAATAAACCAGCCAGCCGGAAGGGCCGAG
CGCAGAAGTGGTCCTGCAACTTTATCCGCCTCCATCCAGTCTATTAATTGTTGCCGGGAAGCTAGAGTAA
GTAGTTCGCCAGTTAATAGTTTGCGCAACGTTGTTGCCATTGCTACAGGCATCGTGGTGTCACGCTCGTC
GTTTGGTATGGCTTCATTCAGCTCCGGTTCCCAACGATCAAGGCGAGTTACATGATCCCCCATGTTGTGC
AAAAAAGCGGTTAGCTCCTTCGGTCCTCCGATCGTTGTCAGAAGTAAGTTGGCCGCAGTGTTATCACTCA
TGGTTATGGCAGCACTGCATAATTCTCTTACTGTCATGCCATCCGTAAGATGCTTTTCTGTGACTGGTGA
GTACTCAACCAAGTCATTCTGAGAATAGTGTATGCGGCGACCGAGTTGCTCTTGCCCGGCGTCAATACGG
GATAATACCGCGCCACATAGCAGAACTTTAAAAGTGCTCATCATTGGAAAACGTTCTTCGGGGCGAAAAC
TCTCAAGGATCTTACCGCTGTTGAGATCCAGTTCGATGTAACCCACTCGTGCACCCAACTGATCTTCAGC
ATCTTTTACTTTCACCAGCGTTTCTGGGTGAGCAAAAACAGGAAGGCAAAATGCCGCAAAAAAGGGAATA
AGGGCGACACGGAAATGTTGAATACTCATACTCTTCCTTTTTCAATATTATTGAAGCATTTATCAGGGTT
ATTGTCTCATGAGCGGATACATATTTGAATGTATTTAGAAAAATAAACAAATAGGGGTTCCGCGCACATT
TCCCCGAAAAGTGCCACCTGACGTC
Features (pLannotate 1.2.2; 24 found; start..end, strand, type, name):
    204..1993    -  rep_origin     oriP: Epstein-Barr virus oriP replication origin (Yates et al., 2000)
   2014..2066    -  misc_feature   bom (fragment): basis of mobility region from pBR322
   2199..2219    +  protein_bind   attB4: mutant version of attB; core recombination site for the Gateway® BP reaction BP Clonase™
   2230..2533    +  enhancer       CMV enhancer: human cytomegalovirus immediate early enhancer
   2535..2734    +  promoter       CMV promoter: human cytomegalovirus (CMV) immediate early promoter
   2804..2821    +  protein_bind   attL1 (fragment): mutant version of attL; recombination site for the Gateway® LR reaction LR Clonase™
   2830..2898    +  CDS            PLAT (fragment): TPA_PONAB - Experimental evidence at transcript level: Swiss-Prot protein existence level 2. Converts the abundant, but inactive, zymogen plasminogen to plasmin by hydrolyzing a single Arg-Val bond in plasminogen. By controlling plasmin-mediated proteolysis, it plays an important role in tissue remodeling and degradation, in cell migration and many other physiopathological events. During oocyte activation, plays a role in cortical granule reaction in the zona reaction, which contributes to the block to polyspermy. From Pongo abelii (Sumatran orangutan) (Pongo pygmaeus abelii).
   2896..3540    +  CDS            S (fragment): SPIKE_SARS2 - Experimental evidence at protein level: Swiss-Prot protein existence level 1. [Spike glycoprotein]: May down-regulate host tetherin (BST2) by lysosomal degradation, thereby counteracting its antiviral activity. From Severe acute respiratory syndrome coronavirus 2 (2019-nCoV) (SARS-CoV-2).
   3758..3775    -  protein_bind   attL2 (fragment): mutant version of attL; recombination site for the Gateway® LR reaction LR Clonase™
   3838..3856    -  promoter       SP6 promoter: promoter for bacteriophage SP6 RNA polymerase
   3882..4106    +  polyA_signal   bGH poly(A) signal: bovine growth hormone polyadenylation signal
   4110..4131    +  promoter       SV40 promoter (fragment): SV40 enhancer and early promoter
   4152..4580    +  rep_origin     f1 ori (sequence partly withheld): f1 bacteriophage origin of replication; arrow indicates direction of (+) strand synthesis
   4594..4924    +  promoter       SV40 promoter: SV40 enhancer and early promoter
   4991..5782    +  CDS            neo: KKA2_KLEPN - Also known as kan, nptII. Experimental evidence at protein level: Swiss-Prot protein existence level 1. Resistance to kanamycin, neomycin, paromomycin, ribostamycin, butirosin and gentamicin B. From Klebsiella pneumoniae.
   5806..5964    +  CDS            ble (fragment): BLE_KLEPN - Experimental evidence at protein level: Swiss-Prot protein existence level 1. Binding protein with a strong affinity to the bleomycin family of antibiotics. Binds to CL990; an antimitotic-antibiotic compound. From Klebsiella pneumoniae.
   5959..6080    +  polyA_signal   SV40 poly(A) signal: SV40 polyadenylation signal
   6153..6169    -  protein_bind   lac operator: The lac repressor binds to the lac operator to inhibit transcription in E. coli. This inhibition can be relieved by adding lactose or isopropyl-β-D-thiogalactopyranoside (IPTG). lac repressor encoded by lacI
   6177..6207    -  promoter       lac promoter: promoter for the E. coli lac operon
   6222..6243    -  protein_bind   CAP binding site: CAP binding activates transcription in the presence of cAMP. E. coli catabolite activator protein
   6256..6348    -  CDS            lacI (fragment): lac repressor; lacI; The lac repressor binds to the lac operator to inhibit transcription in E. coli. This inhibition can be relieved by adding lactose or isopropyl-β-D-thiogalactopyranoside (IPTG).
   6531..7119    -  rep_origin     ori: high-copy-number ColE1/pMB1/pBR322/pUC origin of replication
   7290..8150    -  CDS            AmpR: β-lactamase; bla; confers resistance to ampicillin, carbenicillin, and related antibiotics
   8151..8255    -  promoter       AmpR promoter: bla
