>Addgene plasmid #170203 | R620-M19-303: CMV51p> TPAss-SARS-CoV-2 S-RBD(319-529)-3C-His8-SBP K417T/E484K/N501Y | addgene full sequence | sequence record 334219 | Addgene NGS Result
GGGTAGTATATGCTACCCAGATATAAATTAGGATAGCATATACTACCCTAATCTCTATTAGGATAGCATA
TGCTACCCGGATACAGATTAGGATAGCATATACTACCCAGATATAGATTAGGATAGCATATGCTACCCAG
ATATAGATTAGGATAGCCTATGCTACCCAGATATAAATTAGGATAGCATATACTACCCAGATATAGATTA
GGATAGCATATGCTACCCAGATATAGATTAGGATAGCCTATGCTACCCAGATATAGATTAGGATAGCATA
TGCTATCCAGATATTTGGGTAGTATATGCTACCCATGGCAACATTAGCCCACCGTGCTCTCAGCGACCTC
GTGAATATGAGGACCAACAACCCTGTGCTTGGCGCTCAGGCGCAAGTGTGTGTAATTTGTCCTCCAGATC
GCAGCAATCGCGCCCCTATCTTGGCCCGCCCACCTACTTATGCAGGTATTCCCCGGGGTGCCATTAGTGG
TTTTGTGGGCAAGTGGTTTGACCGCAGTGGTTAGCGGGGTTACAATCAGCCAAGTTATTACACCCTTATT
TTACAGTCCAAAACCGCAGGGCGGCGTGTGGGGGCTGACGCGTGCCCCCACTCCACAATTTCAAAAAAAA
GAGTGGCCACTTGTCTTTGTTTATGGGCCCCATTGGCGTGGAGCCCCGTTTAATTTTCGGGGGTGTTAGA
GACAACCAGTGGAGTCCGCTGCTGTCGGCGTCCACTCTCTTTCCCCTTGTTACAAATAGAGTGTAACAAC
ATGGTTCACCTGTCTTGGTCCCTGCCTGGGACACATCTTAATAACCCCAGTATCATATTGCACTAGGATT
ATGTGTTGCCCATAGCCATAAATTCGTGTGAGATGGACATCCAGTCTTTACGGCTTGTCCCCACCCCATG
GATTTCTATTGTTAAAGATATTCAGAATGTTTCATTCCTACACTAGTATTTATTGCCCAAGGGGTTTGTG
AGGGTTATATTGGTGTCATAGCACAATGCCACCACTGAACCCCCCGTCCAAATTTTATTCTGGGGGCGTC
ACCTGAAACCTTGTTTTCGAGCACCTCACATACACCTTACTGTTCACAACTCAGCAGTTATTCTATTAGC
TAAACGAAGGAGAATGAAGAAGCAGGCGAAGATTCAGGAGAGTTCACTGCCCGCTCCTTGATCTTCAGCC
ACTGCCCTTGTGACTAAAATGGTTCACTACCCTCGTGGAATCCTGACCCCATGTAAATAAAACCGTGACA
GCTCATGGGGTGGGAGATATCGCTGTTCCTTAGGACCCTTTTACTAACCCTAATTCGATAGCATATGCTT
CCCGTTGGGTAACATATGCTATTGAATTAGGGTTAGTCTGGATAGTATATACTACTACCCGGGAAGCATA
TGCTACCCGTTTAGGGTTAACAAGGGGGCCTTATAAACACTATTGCTAATGCCCTCTTGAGGGTCCGCTT
ATCGGTAGCTACACAGGCCCCTCTGATTGACGTTGGTGTAGCCTCCCGTAGTCTTCCTGGGCCCCTGGGA
GGTACATGTCCCCCAGCATTGGTGTAAGAGCTTCAGCCAAGAGTTACACATAAAGGCGGATCTCCCGATC
CGTCGACGTCAGGTGGCACTTTTCGGGGAAATGTGCGCGGAACCCCTATTTGTTTATTTTTCTAAATACA
TTCAAATATGTATCCGCTCATGAGACAATAACCCTGATAAATGCTTCAATAATATTGAAAAAGGAAGAGT
ATGAGTATTCAACATTTCCGTGTCGCCCTTATTCCCTTTTTTGCGGCATTTTGCCTTCCTGTTTTTGCTC
ACCCAGAAACGCTGGTGAAAGTAAAAGATGCTGAAGATCAGTTGGGTGCACGAGTGGGTTACATCGAACT
GGATCTCAACAGCGGTAAGATCCTTGAGAGTTTTCGCCCCGAAGAACGTTTTCCAATGATGAGCACTTTT
AAAGTTCTGCTATGTGGCGCGGTATTATCCCGTATTGACGCCGGGCAAGAGCAACTCGGTCGCCGCATAC
ACTATTCTCAGAATGACTTGGTTGAGTACTCACCAGTCACAGAAAAGCATCTTACGGATGGCATGACAGT
AAGAGAATTATGCAGTGCTGCCATAACCATGAGTGATAACACTGCGGCCAACTTACTTCTGACAACGATC
GGAGGACCGAAGGAGCTAACCGCTTTTTTGCACAACATGGGGGATCATGTAACTCGCCTTGATCGTTGGG
AACCGGAGCTGAATGAAGCCATACCAAACGACGAGCGTGACACCACGATGCCTGTAGCAATGGCAACAAC
GTTGCGCAAACTATTAACTGGCGAACTACTTACTCTAGCTTCCCGGCAACAATTAATAGACTGGATGGAG
GCGGATAAAGTTGCAGGACCACTTCTGCGCTCGGCCCTTCCGGCTGGCTGGTTTATTGCTGATAAATCTG
GAGCCGGTGAGCGTGGGTCTCGCGGTATCATTGCAGCACTGGGGCCAGATGGTAAGCCCTCCCGTATCGT
AGTTATCTACACGACGGGGAGTCAGGCAACTATGGATGAACGAAATAGACAGATCGCTGAGATAGGTGCC
TCACTGATTAAGCATTGGTAACTGTCAGACCAAGTTTACTCATATATACTTTAGATTGATTTAAAACTTC
ATTTTTAATTTAAAAGGATCTAGGTGAAGATCCTTTTTGATAATCTCATGACCAAAATCCCTTAACGTGA
GTTTTCGTTCCACTGAGCGTCAGACCCCGTAGAAAAGATCAAAGGATCTTCTTGAGATCCTTTTTTTCTG
CGCGTAATCTGCTGCTTGCAAACAAAAAAACCACCGCTACCAGCGGTGGTTTGTTTGCCGGATCAAGAGC
TACCAACTCTTTTTCCGAAGGTAACTGGCTTCAGCAGAGCGCAGATACCAAATACTGTTCTTCTAGTGTA
GCCGTAGTTAGGCCACCACTTCAAGAACTCTGTAGCACCGCCTACATACCTCGCTCTGCTAATCCTGTTA
CCAGTGGCTGCTGCCAGTGGCGATAAGTCGTGTCTTACCGGGTTGGACTCAAGACGATAGTTACCGGATA
AGGCGCAGCGGTCGGGCTGAACGGGGGGTTCGTGCACACAGCCCAGCTTGGAGCGAACGACCTACACCGA
ACTGAGATACCTACAGCGTGAGCTATGAGAAAGCGCCACGCTTCCCGAAGGGAGAAAGGCGGACAGGTAT
CCGGTAAGCGGCAGGGTCGGAACAGGAGAGCGCACGAGGGAGCTTCCAGGGGGAAACGCCTGGTATCTTT
ATAGTCCTGTCGGGTTTCGCCACCTCTGACTTGAGCGTCGATTTTTGTGATGCTCGTCAGGGGGGCGGAG
CCTATGGAAAAACGCCAGCAACGCGGCCTTTTTACGGTTCCTGGCCTTTTGCTGGCCTTTTGCTCACATG
TTCTTTCCTGCGTTATCCCCTGATTCTGTGGATAACCGTATTACCGCCTTTGAGTGAGCTGATACCGCTC
GCCGCAGCCGAACGACCGAGCGCAGCGAGTCAGTGAGCGAGGAAGCGGAAGAGCGCCCAATACGCAAACC
GCCTCTCCCCGCGCGTTGGCCGATTCATTAATGCAGCTGGCACGACAGGTTTCCCGACTGGAAAGCGGGC
AGTGAGCGCAACGCAATTAATGTGAGTTAGCTCACTCATTAGGCACCCCAGGCTTTACACTTTATGCTTC
CGGCTCGTATGTTGTGTGGAATTGTGAGCGGATAACAATTTCACACAGGAAACAGCTATGACCATGATTA
CGCCAAGCTCTAGCTAGAGGTCGACGGTATACAGACATGATAAGATACATTGATGAGTTTGGACAAACCA
CAACTAGAATGCAGTGAAAAAAATGCTTTATTTGTGAAATTTGTGATGCTATTGCTTTATTTGTAACCAT
TATAAGCTGCAATAAACAAGTTGGGGTGGGCGAAGAACTCCAGCATGAGATCCCCGCGCTGGAGGATCAT
CCAGCCGGCGTCCCGGAAAACGATTCCGAAGCCCAACCTTTCATAGAAGGCGGCGGTGGAATCGAAATCT
CGTGATGGCAGGTTGGGCGTCGCTTGGTCGGTCATTTCGAACCCCAGAGTCCCGCTCAGAAGAACTCGTC
AAGAAGGCGATAGAAGGCGATGCGCTGCGAATCGGGAGCGGCGATACCGTAAAGCACGAGGAAGCGGTCA
GCCCATTCGCCGCCAAGCTCTTCAGCAATATCACGGGTAGCCAACGCTATGTCCTGATAGCGGTCCGCCA
CACCCAGCCGGCCACAGTCGATGAATCCAGAAAAGCGGCCATTTTCCACCATGATATTCGGCAAGCAGGC
ATCGCCATGGGTCACGACGAGATCCTCGCCGTCGGGCATGCGCGCCTTGAGCCTGGCGAACAGTTCGGCT
GGCGCGAGCCCCTGATGCTCTTCGTCCAGATCATCCTGATCGACAAGACCGGCTTCCATCCGAGTACGTG
CTCGCTCGATGCGATGTTTCGCTTGGTGGTCGAATGGGCAGGTAGCCGGATCAAGCGTATGCAGCCGCCG
CATTGCATCAGCCATGATGGATACTTTCTCGGCAGGAGCAAGGTGAGATGACAGGAGATCCTGCCCCGGC
ACTTCGCCCAATAGCAGCCAGTCCCTTCCCGCTTCAGTGACAACGTCGAGCACAGCTGCGCAAGGAACGC
CCGTCGTGGCCAGCCACGATAGCCGCGCTGCCTCGTCCTGCAGTTCATTCAGGGCACCGGACAGGTCGGT
CTTGACAAAAAGAACCGGGCGCCCCTGCGCTGACAGCCGGAACACGGCGGCATCAGAGCAGCCGATTGTC
TGTTGTGCCCAGTCATAGCCGAATAGCCTCTCCACCCAAGCGGCCGGAGAACCTGCGTGCAATCCATCTT
GTTCAATCATGCGAAACGATCCTCATCCTGTCTCTTGATCAGATCCGAAAATGGATATACAAGCTCCCGG
GAGCTTTTTGCAAAAGCCTAGGCCTCCAAAAAAGCCTCCTCACTACTTCTGGAATAGCTCAGAGGCAGAG
GCGGCCTCGGCCTCTGCATAAATAAAAAAAATTAGTCAGCCATGGGGCGGAGAATGGGCGGAACTGGGCG
GAGTTAGGGGCGGGATGGGCGGAGTTAGGGGCGGGACTATGGTTGCTGACTAATTGAGATGCATGCTTTG
CATACTTCTGCCTGCTGGGGAGCCTAGGGACTTTCCACACCTGGTTGCTGACTAATTGAGATGCATGCTT
TGCATACTTCTGCCTGCTGGGGAGCCTGGGGACTTTCCACACCCTAACTGACACACATTCCACAGAATTA
ATTCGCGTTAAATTTTTGTTAAATCAGCTCATTTTTTAACCAATAGGCCGAAATCGGCAAAATCCCTTAT
AAATCAAAAGAATAGACCGAGATAGGGT
[37 nt withheld, positions 5419-5455]
AAAGAACGTGGACTCCAACGTCAAAGG
[49 nt withheld, positions 5483-5531]
T
[91 nt withheld, positions 5533-5623]
G
[124 nt withheld, positions 5625-5748]
GGGGATACCCCCTAGAGCCCCAGCTGGTTCTTTCCGCCTCAGAAGCCATAGAGCCCACCGCATCCCCAGC
ATGCCTGCTATTGTCTTCCCAATCCTCCCCCTTGCTGTCCTGCCCCACCCCACCCCCCAGAATAGAATGA
CACCTACTCAGACAATGCGATGCAATTTCCTCATTTTATTAGGAAAGGACAGTGGGAGTGGCACCTTCCA
GGGTCAAGGAAGGCACGGGGGAGGGGCAAACAACAGATGGCTGGCAACTAGAAGGCACAGTCGAGGCTGA
TCAGCGAGCTCTAGCATTTAGGTGACACTATAGAATAGGGCCCTCTAGATGCATGCTCGAGCGGCCGCCA
GTGTGATGGATATCTGCAGAATTTCACAACTTTGTACAAGAAAGTTGATTAAGGTTCGCGCTGTCCTTGC
GGGTGGTGCTCCAGCCTGGCTCTAAGCTGCTCCAGTTCTCCGGCCAAGCCTTCCACGACATGGCCGCCTC
TCCAACCGGTAGTCTTTTCGTCCATAGACGATCCGCTGCCTCCGTGGTGGTGATGATGGTGGTGGTGGGA
TGATCCTGAGCCAGGTCCTTGGAACAGCACTTCCAGGGAGGAACCCGCTCCCTTTTTAGGACCGCACACT
GTGGCTGGCGCGTGCAGAAGTTCGAAGGACAGCACCACCACCCGGTAGGGCTGATATCCCACGCCGTAGG
TCGGCTGAAACCCATAGGATTGCAGCGGGAAGTAACAGTTGAATCCCTTGACGCCGTTACAGGGGGTTGA
TCCGGCCTGGTAGATCTCGGTGCTGATGTCCCGCTCGAACGGCTTCAAGTTGGACTTGCGGAACAGCCGG
TACAGGTAGTTGTAGTTGCCGCCGACTTTGCTGTCCAGGTTGTTGGAGTTCCAGGCGATGACGCAACCAG
TGAAGTCGTCGGGCAGCTTGTAGTTGTAATCGGCGATGGTCCCCGTCTGCCCTGGAGCGATCTGCCGGAC
CTCATCCCCCCTAATCACGAAGCTGTCTGCGTACACGTTGGTGAAGCAGAGGTCGTTCAGCTTAGTGGGC
GACACTCCGTAGCACTTGAAGGTCGAAAAGGAGGCGGAGTTGTACAGCACGCTGTAGTCGGCGACGCAGT
TGGAAATCCGCTTGCGATTCCACGCGTACACGGAGGCGAATCTAGTGGCATTGAACACCTCCCCAAACGG
GCAGAGGTTGGTAATGTTCGGGAAGCGCACGATGGACTCGGTGGGCTGCACTCTGAACGATGCCGAAGGG
CTCACGAACACAGCTCCGCACAGGAGGAGCACGCAACAGAGGCCCCGCTTCATGGCATCCATGGTGCCAA
CTTTTTTGTACAAAGTTGTTGTCTTCTATGGAGGTCAAAACAGCGTGGATGGCGTCTCCAGGCGATCTGA
CGGTTCACTAAACGAGCTCTGCTTATATAGACCTCCCACCGTACACGCCTACCGCCCATTTGCGTCAACG
GGGCGGGGTTATTACGACATTTTGGAAAGTCCCGTTGATTTTGGTGCCAAAACAAACTCCCATTGACGTC
AATGGGGTGGAGACTTGGAAATCCCCGTGAGTCAAACCGCTATCCACGCCCATTGGTGTACTGCCAAAAC
CGCATCACCATGGTAATAGCGATGACTAATACGTAGATGTACTGCCAAGTAGGAAAGTCCCGTAAGGTCA
TGTACTGGGCATAATGCCAGGCGGGCCATTTACCGTCATTGACGTCAATAGGGGGCGGACTTGGCATATG
ATACACTTGATGTACTGCCAAGTGGGCAGTTTACCGTAAATACTCCACCCATTGACGTCAATGGAAAGTC
CCTATTGGCGTTACTATGGGAACATACGTCATTATTGACGTCAATGGGCGGGGGTCGTTGGGCGGTCAGC
CAGGCGGGCCATTTACCGTAAGTTATGTAACGCCTGCAGGGCCAACTTTTCTATACAAAGTTGTGATCGA
AGCAGCGCAAAACGCCTAACCCTAAGCAGATTCTTCATGCAATTGTCGGTCAAGCCTTGCCTTGTTGTAG
CTTAAATTTTGCTCGCGCACTACTCAGCGACCTCCAACACACAAGCAGGGAGCAGATACTGGCTTAACTA
TGCGGCATCAGAGCAGATTGTACTGAGAGTGCACCATAGGGGATCGGGAGATCCCCAGCAGGAAAAGGAC
AAGCAGCGAAAATTCACGCCCCCTTGGGAGGTGGCGGCATATGCAAAGGATAGCACTCCCACTCTACTAC
TGGGTATCATATGCTGACTGTATATGCATGAGGATAGCATATGCTACCCGGATACAGATTAGGATAGCAT
ATACTACCCAGATATAGATTAGGATAGCATATGCTACCCAGATATAGATTAGGATAGCCTATGCTACCCA
GATATAAATTAGGATAGCATATACTACCCAGATATAGATTAGGATAGCATATGCTACCCAGATATAGATT
AGGATAGCCTATGCTACCCAGATATAGATTAGGATAGCATATGCTACCCAGATATAGATTAGGATAGCAT
ATGCTATCCAGATATTT
Features (pLannotate 1.2.2; 24 found; start..end, strand, type, name):
   1646..1750    +  promoter       AmpR promoter: bla
   1751..2611    +  CDS            AmpR: β-lactamase; bla; confers resistance to ampicillin, carbenicillin, and related antibiotics
   2782..3370    +  rep_origin     ori: high-copy-number ColE1/pMB1/pBR322/pUC origin of replication
   3553..3645    +  CDS            lacI (fragment): lac repressor; lacI; The lac repressor binds to the lac operator to inhibit transcription in E. coli. This inhibition can be relieved by adding lactose or isopropyl-β-D-thiogalactopyranoside (IPTG).
   3658..3679    +  protein_bind   CAP binding site: CAP binding activates transcription in the presence of cAMP. E. coli catabolite activator protein
   3694..3724    +  promoter       lac promoter: promoter for the E. coli lac operon
   3732..3748    +  protein_bind   lac operator: The lac repressor binds to the lac operator to inhibit transcription in E. coli. This inhibition can be relieved by adding lactose or isopropyl-β-D-thiogalactopyranoside (IPTG). lac repressor encoded by lacI
   3821..3942    -  polyA_signal   SV40 poly(A) signal: SV40 polyadenylation signal
   3937..4095    -  CDS            ble (fragment): BLE_KLEPN - Experimental evidence at protein level: Swiss-Prot protein existence level 1. Binding protein with a strong affinity to the bleomycin family of antibiotics. Binds to CL990; an antimitotic-antibiotic compound. From Klebsiella pneumoniae.
   4119..4910    -  CDS            neo: KKA2_KLEPN - Also known as kan, nptII. Experimental evidence at protein level: Swiss-Prot protein existence level 1. Resistance to kanamycin, neomycin, paromomycin, ribostamycin, butirosin and gentamicin B. From Klebsiella pneumoniae.
   4977..5306    -  promoter       SV40 promoter: SV40 enhancer and early promoter
   5320..5748    -  rep_origin     f1 ori (sequence partly withheld): f1 bacteriophage origin of replication; arrow indicates direction of (+) strand synthesis
   5769..5790    -  promoter       SV40 promoter (fragment): SV40 enhancer and early promoter
   5794..6018    -  polyA_signal   bGH poly(A) signal: bovine growth hormone polyadenylation signal
   6044..6062    +  promoter       SP6 promoter: promoter for bacteriophage SP6 RNA polymerase
   6125..6142    +  protein_bind   attL2 (fragment): mutant version of attL; recombination site for the Gateway® LR reaction LR Clonase™
   6360..7004    -  CDS            S (fragment): SPIKE_SARS2 - Experimental evidence at protein level: Swiss-Prot protein existence level 1. [Spike glycoprotein]: May down-regulate host tetherin (BST2) by lysosomal degradation, thereby counteracting its antiviral activity. From Severe acute respiratory syndrome coronavirus 2 (2019-nCoV) (SARS-CoV-2).
   7002..7070    -  CDS            PLAT (fragment): TPA_PONAB - Experimental evidence at transcript level: Swiss-Prot protein existence level 2. Converts the abundant, but inactive, zymogen plasminogen to plasmin by hydrolyzing a single Arg-Val bond in plasminogen. By controlling plasmin-mediated proteolysis, it plays an important role in tissue remodeling and degradation, in cell migration and many other physiopathological events. During oocyte activation, plays a role in cortical granule reaction in the zona reaction, which contributes to the block to polyspermy. From Pongo abelii (Sumatran orangutan) (Pongo pygmaeus abelii).
   7079..7096    -  protein_bind   attL1 (fragment): mutant version of attL; recombination site for the Gateway® LR reaction LR Clonase™
   7166..7365    -  promoter       CMV promoter: human cytomegalovirus (CMV) immediate early promoter
   7367..7670    -  enhancer       CMV enhancer: human cytomegalovirus immediate early enhancer
   7681..7701    -  protein_bind   attB4: mutant version of attB; core recombination site for the Gateway® BP reaction BP Clonase™
   7834..7886    +  misc_feature   bom (fragment): basis of mobility region from pBR322
   7907..1411    +  rep_origin     oriP (across the origin): Epstein-Barr virus oriP replication origin (Yates et al., 2000)
