[The description below was written by a language model from this plasmid's Addgene catalogue record and pLannotate feature annotations shown in this document.]
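Description:
R620-M19-303 is a mammalian expression plasmid of about 8.3 kb, built by Gateway recombination into the pDest-303 backbone, for secreted production of the SARS-CoV-2 spike receptor-binding domain (residues 319–529) carrying the K417T, E484K and N501Y substitutions associated with the B.1.1.28 lineage. It is maintained in E. coli through a high-copy ColE1/pUC-type origin with ampicillin resistance. An SV40 promoter-driven neomycin phosphotransferase cassette with an SV40 polyadenylation signal allows G418 selection in mammalian cells. The backbone also carries an f1 origin and the Epstein-Barr virus oriP element, which can support episomal maintenance in cells that supply EBNA1. The plasmid itself has no annotated EBNA1 gene.

The expression cassette uses the promoter recorded as CMV51, annotated as the CMV immediate-early enhancer and promoter, followed by a bovine growth hormone polyadenylation signal. Residual Gateway att sites flank the promoter and the open reading frame, reflecting the recombinational assembly. The coding sequence, optimized for mammalian expression, begins with a tissue plasminogen activator signal peptide that directs the protein into the secretory pathway, fused directly to the RBD. According to the record, the C terminus carries a 3C protease cleavage site, an eight-histidine tag and a streptavidin-binding peptide. These elements are not individually annotated in the feature tables, although unannotated sequence lies between the RBD and the downstream att site. The tags allow affinity purification from culture medium, with optional removal by 3C protease. The two sequence records differ by one nucleotide in length and are in opposite orientation, but they show the same feature set. The associated work concerns improved RBD production for serology assays, which makes this a variant antigen source for such applications.
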