Addgene plasmid #170203: R620-M19-303: CMV51p> TPAss-SARS-CoV-2 S-RBD(319-529)-3C-His8-SBP K417T/E484K/N501Y
Purpose: Mammalian expression of SARS-CoV-2 spike receptor-binding domain (RBD), N501Y mutant from B.1.1.28 variant
Depositing lab: Dominic Esposito. Depositing organization: Frederick National Laboratory. Publication: Improved production of SARS-CoV-2 spike receptor-binding domain (RBD) for serology assays. Mehalko J, Drew M, Snead K, Denson JP, Wall V, Taylor T, Sadtler K, Messing S, Gillette W, Esposito D. Protein Expr Purif. 2021 Mar;179:105802. doi: 10.1016/j.pep.2020.105802. Epub 2020 Nov 25. PubMed 33248226.
Backbone
  Vector backbone: pDest-303
  Vector type: Mammalian Expression
  Selectable markers: Neomycin (select with G418)
Growth in bacteria
  Bacterial resistance: Ampicillin, 100 μg/mL
  Growth temperature: 37°C
  Growth strain: DH5alpha
  Copy number: High Copy
Gene/Insert
  Gene/Insert name: SARS-CoV-2 RBD
  Species: SARS-CoV-2
  Mutation: K417T, E484K, N501Y
  Entrez Gene: S (a.k.a. GU280_gp02, spike glycoprotein)
  Promoter: CMV51
  Tag / fusion protein: 3C-His8-SBP (C terminal on insert)
  Cloning method: Gateway Cloning
Terms and licenses: Academic/Nonprofit Terms; Industry Terms: Not Available to Industry
Depositor comments: DNA sequence optimized for mammalian expression
How to cite: R620-M19-303: CMV51p> TPAss-SARS-CoV-2 S-RBD(319-529)-3C-His8-SBP K417T/E484K/N501Y was a gift from Dominic Esposito (Addgene plasmid # 170203 ; http://n2t.net/addgene:170203 ; RRID:Addgene_170203)
